Addgene plasmid #230748: AiP1974 - pAAV-AiE2503m-SYFP2-WPRE3-BGHpA
Purpose: AiE2503m is an enhancer sequence, designed to drive AAV-mediated transgene expression in specific populations of brain cells
Depositing lab: Allen Institute for Brain Science & Bosiljka Tasic. Depositing organization: Allen Institute. Publication: A suite of enhancer AAVs and transgenic mouse lines for genetic access to cortical cell types. Ben-Simon Y, Hooper M, Narayan S, Daigle TL, Dwivedi D, Way SW, Oster A, Stafford DA, Mich JK, Taormina MJ, Martinez RA, Opitz-Araya X, Roth JR, Alexander JR, Allen S, Amster A, Arbuckle J, Ayala A, Baker PM, Bakken TE, Barcelli T, Barta S, Bendrick J, Bertagnolli D, Bielstein C, Bishwakarma P, Bowlus J, Boyer G, Brouner K, Casian B, Casper T, Chakka AB, Chakrabarty R, Chance RK, Chavan S, Clark M, Colbert K, Collman F, Daniel S, Departee M, DiValentin P, Donadio N, Dotson N, Egdorf T, Fliss T, Gabitto M, Garcia J, Gary A, Gasperini M, Gloe J, Goldy J, Gore BB, Graybuck L, Greisman N, Haeseleer F, Halterman C, Haradon Z, Hastings SD, Helback O, Ho W, Hockemeyer D, Huang C, Huff S, Hunker A, Johansen N, Jones D, Juneau Z, Kalmbach B, Kannan M, Khem S, Kussick E, Kutsal R, Larsen R, Lee C, Lee AY, Leibly M, Lenz GH, Li S, Liang E, Lusk N, Madigan Z, Malloy J, Malone J, McCue R, Melchor J, Mollenkopf T, Moosman S, Morin E, Newman D, Ng L, Ngo K, Omstead V, Otto S, Oyama A, Pena N, Pham T, Phillips E, Pom CA, Potekhina L, Ransford S, Ray PL, Rette D, Reynoldson C, Rimorin C, Rocha D, Ruiz A, Sanchez REA, Sawyer L, Sedeno-Cortes A, Sevigny JP, Shapovalova N, Shepard N, Shulga L, Sigler AR, Siverts L, Soliman S, Somasundaram S, Staats B, Stewart K, Szelenyi E, Tieu M, Trader C, Tran A, van Velthoven CTJ, Walker M, Wang Y, Weed N, Wirthlin M, Wood T, Wynalda B, Yao Z, Zhou T, Ariza J, Dee N, Reding M, Ronellenfitch K, Mufti S, Sunkin SM, Smith KA, Esposito L, Waters J, Thyagarajan B, Yao S, Lein ES, Zeng H, Levi BP, Ngai J, Ting JT, Tasic B. Cell. 2025 May 16:S0092-8674(25)00513-6. doi: 10.1016/j.cell.2025.05.002. PubMed 40403729.
Backbone
  Vector backbone: pAAV2
  Vector type: AAV
Growth in bacteria
  Bacterial resistance: Ampicillin, 100 μg/mL
  Growth temperature: 37°C
  Growth strain: NEB Stable
  Copy number: High Copy
Gene/Insert
  Gene/Insert name: SYFP2
  Species: Synthetic
  Cloning method: Gibson Cloning
Terms and licenses: Academic/Nonprofit Terms; Industry Terms: Not Available to Industry
How to cite: AiP1974 - pAAV-AiE2503m-SYFP2-WPRE3-BGHpA was a gift from Allen Institute for Brain Science & Bosiljka Tasic (Addgene plasmid # 230748 ; http://n2t.net/addgene:230748 ; RRID:Addgene_230748)
