[The description below was written by a language model from this plasmid's Addgene catalogue record and pLannotate feature annotations shown in this document.]
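Description:
AiP1974 - pAAV-AiE2503m-SYFP2-WPRE3-BGHpA is an AAV transfer plasmid built on a pAAV2 backbone and intended for packaging a recombinant AAV genome that reports enhancer activity in the brain. The 4,574-nt sequenced plasmid is propagated in bacteria through a high-copy ColE1/pUC-type origin and selected with ampicillin via the β-lactamase gene and its promoter. An f1 phage origin and short remnants of pBR322 bom and rop sequences are also present in the backbone. AAV2 inverted terminal repeats flank the expression cassette and supply the cis signals for genome replication and encapsidation. The downstream ITR is annotated in full, whereas the upstream one is detected only as two short fragments. This could reflect annotation limits or sequencing difficulty in the repeat, and the record does not resolve which.

Between the ITRs, the payload is the coding sequence for SYFP2, a rapidly maturing monomeric yellow fluorescent protein derived from Aequorea victoria. It is followed by WPRE3, a shortened woodchuck hepatitis virus posttranscriptional regulatory element that appears as two WPRE fragments in the annotation, and by the bovine growth hormone polyadenylation signal. Together these elements enhance transcript stability and processing while conserving packaging capacity. Expression is directed by AiE2503m, an enhancer sequence designed to drive AAV-mediated transgene expression in specific populations of brain cells. It is not annotated in the feature table but presumably lies in the unannotated region between the upstream ITR and SYFP2. The record does not identify any minimal promoter paired with it, nor the cell population targeted. The construct belongs to a collection of enhancer AAVs developed for genetic access to cortical cell types, and it serves to label enhancer-defined cells with fluorescence.
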