Features (pLannotate 1.2.2; 14 found; start..end, strand, type, name):
      8..868     +  CDS            AmpR: β-lactamase; bla; confers resistance to ampicillin, carbenicillin, and related antibiotics
   1039..1627    +  rep_origin     ori: high-copy-number ColE1/pMB1/pBR322/pUC origin of replication
   1700..1727    +  repeat_region  AAV2 ITR (fragment): inverted terminal repeat of adeno-associated virus serotype 2 inverted
   1756..1783    +  repeat_region  AAV2 ITR (fragment): inverted terminal repeat of adeno-associated virus serotype 2 inverted
   2280..2996    +  CDS            SYFP2: SYFP2 is a basic (constitutively fluorescent) yellow fluorescent protein published in 2006, derived from Aequorea victoria. It is reported to be a very rapidly-maturing monomer with moderate acid sensitivity.
   3036..3193    +  misc_feature   WPRE (fragment): woodchuck hepatitis virus posttranscriptional regulatory element
   3199..3279    +  misc_feature   WPRE (fragment): woodchuck hepatitis virus posttranscriptional regulatory element
   3296..3407    +  polyA_signal   bGH poly(A) signal: bovine growth hormone polyadenylation signal
   3525..3665    +  repeat_region  AAV2 ITR: inverted terminal repeat of adeno-associated virus serotype 2 inverted
   3670..3721    -  misc_feature   bom (fragment): basis of mobility region from pBR322
   3740..4195    +  rep_origin     f1 ori (sequence partly withheld): f1 bacteriophage origin of replication; arrow indicates direction of (+) strand synthesis
   4196..4245    -  misc_feature   bom (fragment): basis of mobility region from pBR322
   4347..4382    -  CDS            rop (fragment): Rop protein, which maintains plasmids at low copy number; rop
   4477..7       +  promoter       AmpR promoter (across the origin): bla
>Addgene plasmid #230748 | AiP1974 - pAAV-AiE2503m-SYFP2-WPRE3-BGHpA | addgene full sequence | sequence record 466334 | Addgene NGS Result
GAAGAGTATGAGTATTCAACATTTCCGTGTCGCCCTTATTCCCTTTTTTGCGGCATTTTGCCTTCCTGTT
TTTGCTCACCCAGAAACGCTGGTGAAAGTAAAAGATGCTGAAGATCAGTTGGGTGCACGAGTGGGTTACA
TCGAACTGGATCTCAACAGCGGTAAGATCCTTGAGAGTTTTCGCCCCGAAGAACGTTTTCCAATGATGAG
CACTTTTAAAGTTCTGCTATGTGGCGCGGTATTATCCCGTATTGACGCCGGGCAAGAGCAACTCGGTCGC
CGCATACACTATTCTCAGAATGACTTGGTTGAGTACTCACCAGTCACAGAAAAGCATCTTACGGATGGCA
TGACAGTAAGAGAATTATGCAGTGCTGCCATAACCATGAGTGATAACACTGCGGCCAACTTACTTCTGAC
AACGATCGGAGGACCGAAGGAGCTAACCGCTTTTTTGCACAACATGGGGGATCATGTAACTCGCCTTGAT
CGTTGGGAACCGGAGCTGAATGAAGCCATACCAAACGACGAGCGTGACACCACGATGCCTGTAGCAATGG
CAACAACGTTGCGCAAACTATTAACTGGCGAACTACTTACTCTAGCTTCCCGGCAACAATTAATAGACTG
GATGGAGGCGGATAAAGTTGCAGGACCACTTCTGCGCTCGGCCCTTCCGGCTGGCTGGTTTATTGCTGAT
AAATCTGGAGCCGGTGAGCGTGGGTCTCGCGGTATCATTGCAGCACTGGGGCCAGATGGTAAGCCCTCCC
GTATCGTAGTTATCTACACGACGGGGAGTCAGGCAACTATGGATGAACGAAATAGACAGATCGCTGAGAT
AGGTGCCTCACTGATTAAGCATTGGTAACTGTCAGACCAAGTTTACTCATATATACTTTAGATTGATTTA
AAACTTCATTTTTAATTTAAAAGGATCTAGGTGAAGATCCTTTTTGATAATCTCATGACCAAAATCCCTT
AACGTGAGTTTTCGTTCCACTGAGCGTCAGACCCCGTAGAAAAGATCAAAGGATCTTCTTGAGATCCTTT
TTTTCTGCGCGTAATCTGCTGCTTGCAAACAAAAAAACCACCGCTACCAGCGGTGGTTTGTTTGCCGGAT
CAAGAGCTACCAACTCTTTTTCCGAAGGTAACTGGCTTCAGCAGAGCGCAGATACCAAATACTGTTCTTC
TAGTGTAGCCGTAGTTAGGCCACCACTTCAAGAACTCTGTAGCACCGCCTACATACCTCGCTCTGCTAAT
CCTGTTACCAGTGGCTGCTGCCAGTGGCGATAAGTCGTGTCTTACCGGGTTGGACTCAAGACGATAGTTA
CCGGATAAGGCGCAGCGGTCGGGCTGAACGGGGGGTTCGTGCACACAGCCCAGCTTGGAGCGAACGACCT
ACACCGAACTGAGATACCTACAGCGTGAGCTATGAGAAAGCGCCACGCTTCCCGAAGGGAGAAAGGCGGA
CAGGTATCCGGTAAGCGGCAGGGTCGGAACAGGAGAGCGCACGAGGGAGCTTCCAGGGGGAAACGCCTGG
TATCTTTATAGTCCTGTCGGGTTTCGCCACCTCTGACTTGAGCGTCGATTTTTGTGATGCTCGTCAGGGG
GGCGGAGCCTATGGAAAAACGCCAGCAACGCGGCCTTTTTACGGTTCCTGGCCTTTTGCTGGCCTTTTGC
TCACATGTCCTGCAGGCAGCTGCGCGCTCGCTCGCTCACTGAGGCCGCCCGGGCGTCGGGCGACCTTTGG
TCGCCCGGCCTCAGTGAGCGAGCGAGCGCGCAGAGAGGGAGTGGCCAACTCCATCACTAGGGGTTCCTGC
GGCCGCACGCGTTGTAAGAGTAATAATCGGCCTGTGCCCTGGAGGGGACTTGAAGACATCCAAAAAGCTA
GTGAGAGGGCTCCTAGATTTATTTGTCTCCAAGGGCTATATATAGCCTTCCTAACATGAACCCTTGGGTA
ATCCAGCATGGGCGCTCCCATATGCCCTGGTTTGATTAGAGAGCTCTAGATGTCTCCTGTCCCAGAACAC
CAGCCAGCCCCTGTCTTCATGTCGTGTCTAGGGCGGAGGGTGATTCAGAGGCAGGTGCCTGCGACAGTGG
ATGCAATTAGATCTAATGGGACGGAGGCCTCTCTCGTCCGTCGCCCTCGCTCTGTGCCCACCCCCGCCTC
CCTCAGGCACAGCAGGCGTGGAGAGGATGCGCAGGAGGTAGGAGGTGGGGGACCCAGAGGGGCTTTGACG
TCAGCCTGGCCTTTAAGAGGCCCGCTACCGGTCGCCACCATGGTGAGCAAGGGCGAGGAGCTGTTCACCG
GGGTGGTGCCCATCCTGGTCGAGCTGGACGGCGACGTAAACGGCCACAAGTTCAGCGTGTCCGGCGAGGG
CGAGGGCGATGCCACCTACGGCAAGCTGACCCTGAAGCTGATCTGCACCACCGGCAAGCTGCCCGTGCCC
TGGCCCACCCTCGTGACCACCCTGGGCTACGGCGTGCAGTGCTTCGCCCGCTACCCCGACCACATGAAGC
AGCACGACTTCTTCAAGTCCGCCATGCCCGAAGGCTACGTCCAGGAGCGCACCATCTTCTTCAAGGACGA
CGGCAACTACAAGACCCGCGCCGAGGTGAAGTTCGAGGGCGACACCCTGGTGAACCGCATCGAGCTGAAG
GGCATCGACTTCAAGGAGGACGGCAACATCCTGGGGCACAAGCTGGAGTACAACTACAACAGCCACAACG
TCTATATCACCGCCGACAAGCAGAAGAACGGCATCAAGGCCAACTTCAAGATCCGCCACAACATCGAGGA
CGGCGGCGTGCAGCTCGCCGACCACTACCAGCAGAACACCCCCATCGGCGACGGCCCCGTGCTGCTGCCC
GACAACCACTACCTGAGCTACCAGTCCAAGCTGAGCAAAGACCCCAACGAGAAGCGCGATCACATGGTCC
TGCTGGAGTTCGTGACCGCCGCCGGGATCACTCTCGGCATGGACGAGCTGTACAAGTAAGTCGACGGCGC
GCCGCGGCCGCGAATTCGATATCATAATCAACCTCTGGATTACAAAATTTGTGAAAGATTGACTGGTATT
CTTAACTATGTTGCTCCTTTTACGCTATGTGGATACGCTGCTTTAATGCCTTTGTATCATGCTATTGCTT
CCCGTATGGCTTTCATTTTCTCCTCCTTGTATAAATCCTGGTTAGTTCTTGCCACGGCGGAACTCATCGC
CGCCTGCCTTGCCCGCTGCTGGACAGGGGCTCGGCTGTTGGGCACTGACAATTCCGTGGCTCGAGAGATC
TTCGACTGTGCCTTCTAGTTGCCAGCCATCTGTTGTTTGCCCCTCCCCCGTGCCTTCCTTGACCCTGGAA
GGTGCCACTCCCACTGTCCTTTCCTAATAAAATGAGGAAATTGCATCGCATTGTCTGAGTAGGTGTCATT
CTATTCTGGGGGGTGGGGTGGGGCAGGACAGCAAGGGGGAGGATTGGGAAGACAATAGCAGGCATGAGAT
CTCACGTGCGGACCGAGCGGCCGCAGGAACCCCTAGTGATGGAGTTGGCCACTCCCTCTCTGCGCGCTCG
CTCGCTCACTGAGGCCGGGCGACCAAAGGTCGCCCGACGCCCGGGCTTTGCCCGGGCGGCCTCAGTGAGC
GAGCGAGCGCGCAGCTGCCTGCAGGGGCGCCTGATGCGGTATTTTCTCCTTACGCATCTGTGCGGTATTT
CACACCGCATA
[95 nt withheld, positions 3722-3816]
T
[46 nt withheld, positions 3818-3863]
C
[141 nt withheld, positions 3865-4005]
CCTTTGACGTTGGAGTCCACGTTCTTT
[37 nt withheld, positions 4033-4069]
ACTCTATCTCGGGCTATTCTTTTGATTTATAAGGGATTTTGCCGATTTCGGTCTATTGGTTAAAAAATGA
GCTGATTTAACAAAAATTTAACGCGAATTTTAACAAAATATTAACGTTTACAATTTTATGGTGCACTCTC
AGTACAATCTGCTCTGATGCCGCATAGTTAAGCCAGCCCCGACACCCGCCAACACCCGCTGACGCGCCCT
GACGGGCTTGTCTGCTCCCGGCATCCGCTTACAGACAAGCTGTGACCGTCTCCGGGAGCTGCATGTGTCA
GAGGTTTTCACCGTCATCACCGAAACGCGCGAGACGAAAGGGCCTCGTGATACGCCTATTTTTATAGGTT
AATGTCATGATAATAATGGTTTCTTAGACGTCAGGTGGCACTTTTCGGGGAAATGTGCGCGGAACCCCTA
TTTGTTTATTTTTCTAAATACATTCAAATATGTATCCGCTCATGAGACAATAACCCTGATAAATGCTTCA
ATAATATTGAAAAAG
